Addgene plasmid #67866: pET28-MRPP3-His
Purpose: bacterial expression of PRORP (KIAA0391), full coding sequence (mitoch. form) + C-term. His tag
Depositing lab: Walter Rossmanith. Depositing organization: Medical University of Vienna. Publication: A subcomplex of human mitochondrial RNase P is a bifunctional methyltransferase--extensive moonlighting in mitochondrial tRNA biogenesis. Vilardo E, Nachbagauer C, Buzet A, Taschner A, Holzmann J, Rossmanith W. Nucleic Acids Res. 2012 Dec;40(22):11583-93. doi: 10.1093/nar/gks910. Epub 2012 Oct 5. PubMed 23042678.
Backbone
  Vector backbone: pET28-b(+)
  Backbone manufacturer: Novagen
  Backbone size w/o insert (bp): 5369
  Vector type: Bacterial Expression
Growth in bacteria
  Bacterial resistance: Kanamycin, 50 μg/mL
  Growth temperature: 37°C
  Growth strain: DH5alpha
  Copy number: Low Copy
Gene/Insert
  Gene/Insert name: MRPP3 (alt names: PRORP; KIAA0391)
  Species: H. sapiens (human)
  Insert size (bp): 1698
  Mutation: Amino acid 46 of recombinant MRPP3 is preceded by Met-Gly
  GenBank ID: 9692
  Entrez Gene: KIAA0391 (a.k.a. MRPP3, PRORP)
  Promoter: T7
  Tag / fusion protein: His (C terminal on insert)
  Cloning method: Restriction Enzyme; 5′ cloning site NcoI (not destroyed); 3′ cloning site XhoI (not destroyed)
  Sequencing primers: 5′ T7; 3′ T7 Terminal
Terms and licenses: Academic/Nonprofit Terms; Industry Terms: Not Available to Industry
How to cite: pET28-MRPP3-His was a gift from Walter Rossmanith (Addgene plasmid # 67866 ; http://n2t.net/addgene:67866 ; RRID:Addgene_67866)
