[The description below was written by a language model from this plasmid's Addgene catalogue record and pLannotate feature annotations shown in this document.]
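Description:
pET28-MRPP3-His is a bacterial expression plasmid built on the Novagen pET28-b(+) backbone for producing human MRPP3 (also called PRORP or KIAA0391), the protein-only RNase P subunit of the mitochondrial RNase P complex. The insert was cloned between NcoI and XhoI, both retained. It encodes the mitochondrial (processed) form of the protein rather than the full precursor. The recombinant polypeptide begins with Met-Gly followed by residue 46 of MRPP3, so the N-terminal portion of the precursor is omitted. Consistent with this, the feature table annotates the PRORP coding region as a fragment. It is followed directly by a histidine tag, annotated as a fragment of a 9xHis tag whose 18-nt span corresponds to six histidines. This gives the C-terminal His fusion stated in the record and allows metal-affinity purification.

Expression is driven by the T7 promoter with an adjacent lac operator and the T7 gene 10 ribosome binding site, and transcription ends at the T7 terminator. The plasmid-borne lacI gene, with its own promoter, supplies the repressor. Transcription is therefore held off until IPTG is added in a host that provides T7 RNA polymerase. The plasmid replicates from a pBR322-type ColE1 origin accompanied by bom and rop, which agrees with the low copy number in the catalogue entry. Selection is by kanamycin through the aph(3')-Ia gene. An f1 origin is also present. The short TcR, SET1 and AmpR promoter fragments in the table appear to be residual backbone sequence or annotation matches rather than functional elements. The associated publication concerns human mitochondrial RNase P and mitochondrial tRNA biogenesis, which suggests the purified protein was used for biochemical work on that enzyme.
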