Features (pLannotate 1.2.2; 19 found; start..end, strand, type, name):
     12..467     +  rep_origin     f1 ori (sequence partly withheld): f1 bacteriophage origin of replication; arrow indicates direction of (+) strand synthesis
    494..551     +  promoter       AmpR promoter (fragment): bla
    560..1375    -  CDS            KanR: aminoglycoside phosphotransferase; aph(3')-Ia; confers resistance to kanamycin in bacteria or G418 (Geneticin®) in eukaryotes
   1497..2085    +  rep_origin     ori: high-copy-number ColE1/pMB1/pBR322/pUC origin of replication
   2271..2413    -  misc_feature   bom: basis of mobility region from pBR322
   2515..2706    -  CDS            rop: Rop protein, which maintains plasmids at low copy number; rop
   2723..3103    +  CDS            YPB1_ECOLX: Protein predicted: Swiss-Prot protein existence level 4. From Escherichia coli.
   3175..3466    -  CDS            TcR (fragment): tetracycline efflux protein; tet; confers resistance to tetracycline
   3481..3502    -  protein_bind   CAP binding site: CAP binding activates transcription in the presence of cAMP. E. coli catabolite activator protein
   3515..4597    -  CDS            lacI: lac repressor; lacI; The lac repressor binds to the lac operator to inhibit transcription in E. coli. This inhibition can be relieved by adding lactose or isopropyl-β-D-thiogalactopyranoside (IPTG).
   4598..4675    -  promoter       lacI promoter: lacI
   4683..4962    -  CDS            TcR (fragment): tetracycline efflux protein; tet; confers resistance to tetracycline
   4984..5002    +  promoter       T7 promoter: promoter for bacteriophage T7 RNA polymerase
   5003..5027    +  protein_bind   lac operator: The lac repressor binds to the lac operator to inhibit transcription in E. coli. This inhibition can be relieved by adding lactose or isopropyl-β-D-thiogalactopyranoside (IPTG). lac repressor encoded by lacI
   5042..5064    +  RBS            RBS: efficient ribosome binding site from bacteriophage T7 gene 10 (Olins and Rangwala, 1989)
   5077..6690    +  CDS            PRORP (fragment): MRPP3_HUMAN - Also known as KIAA0391, MRPP3 From Homo sapiens (Human).
   6697..6714    +  CDS            9xHis (fragment): 9xHis affinity tag
   6724..6773    +  CDS            SET1 (fragment): solubility-enhancement tag derived from T7 phage gene 10B
   6781..6828    +  terminator     T7 terminator: transcription terminator for bacteriophage T7 RNA polymerase
>Addgene plasmid #67866 | pET28-MRPP3-His | depositor full sequence | sequence record 117839 | pET28-MRPP3-His sequence 6853 bps
TGGCGAATGGG
[124 nt withheld, positions 12-135]
C
[91 nt withheld, positions 137-227]
A
[49 nt withheld, positions 229-277]
CCTTTGACGTTGGAGTCCACGTTCTTT
[37 nt withheld, positions 305-341]
ACCCTATCTCGGTCTATTCTTTTGATTTATAAGGGATTTTGCCGATTTCGGCCTATTGGTTAAAAAATGA
GCTGATTTAACAAAAATTTAACGCGAATTTTAACAAAATATTAACGTTTACAATTTCAGGTGGCACTTTT
CGGGGAAATGTGCGCGGAACCCCTATTTGTTTATTTTTCTAAATACATTCAAATATGTATCCGCTCATGA
ATTAATTCTTAGAAAAACTCATCGAGCATCAAATGAAACTGCAATTTATTCATATCAGGATTATCAATAC
CATATTTTTGAAAAAGCCGTTTCTGTAATGAAGGAGAAAACTCACCGAGGCAGTTCCATAGGATGGCAAG
ATCCTGGTATCGGTCTGCGATTCCGACTCGTCCAACATCAATACAACCTATTAATTTCCCCTCGTCAAAA
ATAAGGTTATCAAGTGAGAAATCACCATGAGTGACGACTGAATCCGGTGAGAATGGCAAAAGTTTATGCA
TTTCTTTCCAGACTTGTTCAACAGGCCAGCCATTACGCTCGTCATCAAAATCACTCGCATCAACCAAACC
GTTATTCATTCGTGATTGCGCCTGAGCGAGACGAAATACGCGATCGCTGTTAAAAGGACAATTACAAACA
GGAATCGAATGCAACCGGCGCAGGAACACTGCCAGCGCATCAACAATATTTTCACCTGAATCAGGATATT
CTTCTAATACCTGGAATGCTGTTTTCCCGGGGATCGCAGTGGTGAGTAACCATGCATCATCAGGAGTACG
GATAAAATGCTTGATGGTCGGAAGAGGCATAAATTCCGTCAGCCAGTTTAGTCTGACCATCTCATCTGTA
ACATCATTGGCAACGCTACCTTTGCCATGTTTCAGAAACAACTCTGGCGCATCGGGCTTCCCATACAATC
GATAGATTGTCGCACCTGATTGCCCGACATTATCGCGAGCCCATTTATACCCATATAAATCAGCATCCAT
GTTGGAATTTAATCGCGGCCTAGAGCAAGACGTTTCCCGTTGAATATGGCTCATAACACCCCTTGTATTA
CTGTTTATGTAAGCAGACAGTTTTATTGTTCATGACCAAAATCCCTTAACGTGAGTTTTCGTTCCACTGA
GCGTCAGACCCCGTAGAAAAGATCAAAGGATCTTCTTGAGATCCTTTTTTTCTGCGCGTAATCTGCTGCT
TGCAAACAAAAAAACCACCGCTACCAGCGGTGGTTTGTTTGCCGGATCAAGAGCTACCAACTCTTTTTCC
GAAGGTAACTGGCTTCAGCAGAGCGCAGATACCAAATACTGTCCTTCTAGTGTAGCCGTAGTTAGGCCAC
CACTTCAAGAACTCTGTAGCACCGCCTACATACCTCGCTCTGCTAATCCTGTTACCAGTGGCTGCTGCCA
GTGGCGATAAGTCGTGTCTTACCGGGTTGGACTCAAGACGATAGTTACCGGATAAGGCGCAGCGGTCGGG
CTGAACGGGGGGTTCGTGCACACAGCCCAGCTTGGAGCGAACGACCTACACCGAACTGAGATACCTACAG
CGTGAGCTATGAGAAAGCGCCACGCTTCCCGAAGGGAGAAAGGCGGACAGGTATCCGGTAAGCGGCAGGG
TCGGAACAGGAGAGCGCACGAGGGAGCTTCCAGGGGGAAACGCCTGGTATCTTTATAGTCCTGTCGGGTT
TCGCCACCTCTGACTTGAGCGTCGATTTTTGTGATGCTCGTCAGGGGGGCGGAGCCTATGGAAAAACGCC
AGCAACGCGGCCTTTTTACGGTTCCTGGCCTTTTGCTGGCCTTTTGCTCACATGTTCTTTCCTGCGTTAT
CCCCTGATTCTGTGGATAACCGTATTACCGCCTTTGAGTGAGCTGATACCGCTCGCCGCAGCCGAACGAC
CGAGCGCAGCGAGTCAGTGAGCGAGGAAGCGGAAGAGCGCCTGATGCGGTATTTTCTCCTTACGCATCTG
TGCGGTATTTCACACCGCATATATGGTGCACTCTCAGTACAATCTGCTCTGATGCCGCATAGTTAAGCCA
GTATACACTCCGCTATCGCTACGTGACTGGGTCATGGCTGCGCCCCGACACCCGCCAACACCCGCTGACG
CGCCCTGACGGGCTTGTCTGCTCCCGGCATCCGCTTACAGACAAGCTGTGACCGTCTCCGGGAGCTGCAT
GTGTCAGAGGTTTTCACCGTCATCACCGAAACGCGCGAGGCAGCTGCGGTAAAGCTCATCAGCGTGGTCG
TGAAGCGATTCACAGATGTCTGCCTGTTCATCCGCGTCCAGCTCGTTGAGTTTCTCCAGAAGCGTTAATG
TCTGGCTTCTGATAAAGCGGGCCATGTTAAGGGCGGTTTTTTCCTGTTTGGTCACTGATGCCTCCGTGTA
AGGGGGATTTCTGTTCATGGGGGTAATGATACCGATGAAACGAGAGAGGATGCTCACGATACGGGTTACT
GATGATGAACATGCCCGGTTACTGGAACGTTGTGAGGGTAAACAACTGGCGGTATGGATGCGGCGGGACC
AGAGAAAAATCACTCAGGGTCAATGCCAGCGCTTCGTTAATACAGATGTAGGTGTTCCACAGGGTAGCCA
GCAGCATCCTGCGATGCAGATCCGGAACATAATGGTGCAGGGCGCTGACTTCCGCGTTTCCAGACTTTAC
GAAACACGGAAACCGAAGACCATTCATGTTGTTGCTCAGGTCGCAGACGTTTTGCAGCAGCAGTCGCTTC
ACGTTCGCTCGCGTATCGGTGATTCATTCTGCTAACCAGTAAGGCAACCCCGCCAGCCTAGCCGGGTCCT
CAACGACAGGAGCACGATCATGCGCACCCGTGGGGCCGCCATGCCGGCGATAATGGCCTGCTTCTCGCCG
AAACGTTTGGTGGCGGGACCAGTGACGAAGGCTTGAGCGAGGGCGTGCAAGATTCCGAATACCGCAAGCG
ACAGGCCGATCATCGTCGCGCTCCAGCGAAAGCGGTCCTCGCCGAAAATGACCCAGAGCGCTGCCGGCAC
CTGTCCTACGAGTTGCATGATAAAGAAGACAGTCATAAGTGCGGCGACGATAGTCATGCCCCGCGCCCAC
CGGAAGGAGCTGACTGGGTTGAAGGCTCTCAAGGGCATCGGTCGAGATCCCGGTGCCTAATGAGTGAGCT
AACTTACATTAATTGCGTTGCGCTCACTGCCCGCTTTCCAGTCGGGAAACCTGTCGTGCCAGCTGCATTA
ATGAATCGGCCAACGCGCGGGGAGAGGCGGTTTGCGTATTGGGCGCCAGGGTGGTTTTTCTTTTCACCAG
TGAGACGGGCAACAGCTGATTGCCCTTCACCGCCTGGCCCTGAGAGAGTTGCAGCAAGCGGTCCACGCTG
GTTTGCCCCAGCAGGCGAAAATCCTGTTTGATGGTGGTTAACGGCGGGATATAACATGAGCTGTCTTCGG
TATCGTCGTATCCCACTACCGAGATATCCGCACCAACGCGCAGCCCGGACTCGGTAATGGCGCGCATTGC
GCCCAGCGCCATCTGATCGTTGGCAACCAGCATCGCAGTGGGAACGATGCCCTCATTCAGCATTTGCATG
GTTTGTTGAAAACCGGACATGGCACTCCAGTCGCCTTCCCGTTCCGCTATCGGCTGAATTTGATTGCGAG
TGAGATATTTATGCCAGCCAGCCAGACGCAGACGCGCCGAGACAGAACTTAATGGGCCCGCTAACAGCGC
GATTTGCTGGTGACCCAATGCGACCAGATGCTCCACGCCCAGTCGCGTACCGTCTTCATGGGAGAAAATA
ATACTGTTGATGGGTGTCTGGTCAGAGACATCAAGAAATAACGCCGGAACATTAGTGCAGGCAGCTTCCA
CAGCAATGGCATCCTGGTCATCCAGCGGATAGTTAATGATCAGCCCACTGACGCGTTGCGCGAGAAGATT
GTGCACCGCCGCTTTACAGGCTTCGACGCCGCTTCGTTCTACCATCGACACCACCACGCTGGCACCCAGT
TGATCGGCGCGAGATTTAATCGCCGCGACAATTTGCGACGGCGCGTGCAGGGCCAGACTGGAGGTGGCAA
CGCCAATCAGCAACGACTGTTTGCCCGCCAGTTGTTGTGCCACGCGGTTGGGAATGTAATTCAGCTCCGC
CATCGCCGCTTCCACTTTTTCCCGCGTTTTCGCAGAAACGTGGCTGGCCTGGTTCACCACGCGGGAAACG
GTCTGATAAGAGACACCGGCATACTCTGCGACATCGTATAACGTTACTGGTTTCACATTCACCACCCTGA
ATTGACTCTCTTCCGGGCGCTATCATGCCATACCGCGAAAGGTTTTGCGCCATTCGATGGTGTCCGGGAT
CTCGACGCTCTCCCTTATGCGACTCCTGCATTAGGAAGCAGCCCAGTAGTAGGTTGAGGCCGTTGAGCAC
CGCCGCCGCAAGGAATGGTGCATGCAAGGAGATGGCGCCCAACAGTCCCCCGGCCACGGGGCCTGCCACC
ATACCCACGCCGAAACAAGCGCTCATGAGCCCGAAGTGGCGAGCCCGATCTTCCCCATCGGTGATGTCGG
CGATATAGGCGCCAGCAACCGCACCTGTGGCGCCGGTGATGCCGGCCACGATGCGTCCGGCGTAGAGGAT
CGAGATCTCGATCCCGCGAAATTAATACGACTCACTATAGGGGAATTGTGAGCGGATAACAATTCCCCTC
TAGAAATAATTTTGTTTAACTTTAAGAAGGAGATATACCATGGGCTTTTCTCTTAAAACAATGTCTCCAC
AGAATACCAAAGCAACGAATCTGATTGCCAAGGCCAGATATCTCAGGAAAGATGAGGGCAGTAATAAGCA
AGTTTATTCTGTTCCTCATTTTTTTTTAGCTGGAGCAGCTAAGGAGAGATCACAGATGAATTCTCAAACT
GAAGATCATGCCTTGGCACCTGTGAGGAACACTATTCAACTCCCAACACAACCTTTGAATTCAGAGGAGT
GGGATAAACTTAAGGAAGATTTAAAAGAAAACACCGGAAAGACCAGTTTCGAAAGTTGGATCATTTCACA
GATGGCTGGCTGTCATAGCTCTATAGATGTGGCTAAATCTCTGCTGGCATGGGTAGCAGCCAAAAATAAT
GGTATTGTAAGTTACGATTTACTGGTCAAGTATTTGTATCTCTGTGTCTTTCATATGCAGACATCTGAAG
TTATTGATGTCTTTGAAATTATGAAAGCCAGATATAAGACTTTAGAACCTAGAGGTTACAGTCTTCTCAT
CCGGGGATTGATCCATTCAGACAGATGGAGAGAAGCATTGTTGCTGTTAGAGGACATCAAAAAAGTTATA
ACTCCTTCAAAAAAGAACTATAATGACTGTATCCAGGGAGCTCTCCTTCATCAAGATGTAAACACAGCTT
GGAATTTATATCAGGAATTGCTAGGTCATGATATTGTTCCTATGTTGGAAACTTTAAAAGCTTTCTTTGA
TTTTGGAAAAGACATAAAGGATGATAACTATTCAAATAAACTACTAGATATTCTTTCATATCTAAGAAAT
AATCAGCTGTATCCAGGGGAGTCATTTGCACACAGTATAAAAACATGGTTTGAGAGTGTTCCTGGAAAAC
AATGGAAAGGACAATTCACCACAGTCCGAAAAAGTGGCCAGTGTTCGGGCTGTGGAAAAACCATAGAGTC
TATTCAGCTGAGTCCAGAAGAATATGAATGTCTTAAGGGAAAAATCATGAGGGATGTGATAGATGGAGGT
GACCAGTACAGAAAGACAACACCTCAGGAACTTAAGAGATTTGAGAACTTCATAAAATCTCGTCCTCCTT
TTGATGTTGTCATTGATGGTCTCAATGTTGCCAAAATGTTTCCTAAAGTTCGTGAATCTCAACTTCTCTT
GAATGTCGTCTCTCAACTAGCCAAACGGAATCTGCGACTGCTGGTCCTAGGCCGGAAGCACATGCTAAGA
CGGAGTTCCCAGTGGAGTCGGGATGAGATGGAAGAGGTGCAAAAGCAAGCCAGCTGTTTTTTTGCTGATG
ACATCTCGGAGGATGATCCATTCCTTCTGTATGCCACACTGCACTCCGGGAATCACTGCAGGTTTATCAC
AAGAGACCTGATGCGGGACCACAAGGCCTGTCTGCCTGATGCCAAGACCCAACGCCTGTTTTTTAAGTGG
CAGCAGGGACATCAGCTGGCAATTGTAAATAGGTTTCCAGGATCAAAACTAACCTTTCAGCGTATTCTCA
GCTATGACACAGTGGTGCAAACAACTGGAGACTCGTGGCACATACCATATGATGAAGACTTGGTAGAAAG
ATGTTCCTGTGAAGTACCAACCAAATGGCTTTGCCTCCACCAAAAGACACTCGAGCACCACCACCACCAC
CACTGAGATCCGGCTGCTAACAAAGCCCGAAAGGAAGCTGAGTTGGCTGCTGCCACCGCTGAGCAATAAC
TAGCATAACCCCTTGGGGCCTCTAAACGGGTCTTGAGGGGTTTTTTGCTGAAAGGAGGAACTATATCCGG
AT
