>Addgene plasmid #67866 | pET28-MRPP3-His | addgene partial sequence | sequence record 120792 | T7term 5'-GCTAGTTATTGCTCAGCGG-3'
TTCCTTTCGGGCTTTGTTAGCAGCCGGATCTCAGTGGTGGTGGTGGTGGTGCTCGAGTGTCTTTTGGTGG
AGGCAAAGCCATTTGGTTGGTACTTCACAGGAACATCTTTCTACCAAGTCTTCATCATATGGTATGTGCC
ACGAGTCTCCAGTTGTTTGCACCACTGTGTCATAGCTGAGAATACGCTGAAAGGTTAGTTTTGATCCTGG
AAACCTATTTACAATTGCCAGCTGATGTCCCTGCTGCCACTTAAAAAACAGGCGTTGGGTCTTGGCATCA
GGCAGACAGGCCTTGTGGTCCCGCATCAGGTCTCTTGTGATAAACCTGCAGTGATTCCCGGAGTGCAGTG
TGGCATACAGAAGGAATGGATCATCCTCCGAGATGTCATCAGCAAAAAAACAGCTGGCTTGCTTTTGCAC
CTCTTCCATCTCATCCCGACTCCACTGGGAACTCCGTCTTAGCATGTGCTTCCGGCCTAGGACCAGCAGT
CGCAGATTCCGTTTGGCTAGTTGAGAGACGACATTCAAGAGAAGTTGAGATTCACGAACTTTAGGAAACA
TTTTGGCAACATTGAGACCATCAATGACAACATCAAAAGGAGGACGAGATTTTATGAAGTTCTCAAATCT
CTTAAGTTCCTGAGGTGTTGTCTTTCTGTACTGGTCACCTCCATCTATCACATCCCTCATGATTTTTCCC
TTAAGACATTCATATTCTTCTGGACTCAGCTGAATAGACTCTATGGTTTTTCCACAGCCCGAACACTGGC
CACTTTTTCGGACTGTGGTGAATTGTCCTTTCCATTGTTTTCCAGGAACACTCTCAAACCATGTTTTTAT
ACTGTGTGCAAATGACTCCCCTGGATACAGCT
