>Addgene plasmid #67866 | pET28-MRPP3-His | addgene partial sequence | sequence record 120793 | T7 5'-TAATACGACTCACTATAGGG-3'
TTCCCCTCTAGAAATAATTTTGTTTAACTTTAAGAAGGAGATATACCATGGGCTTTTCTCTTAAAACAAT
GTCTCCACAGAATACCAAAGCAACGAATCTGATTGCCAAGGCCAGATATCTCAGGAAAGATGAGGGCAGT
AATAAGCAAGTTTATTCTGTTCCTCATTTTTTTTTAGCTGGAGCAGCTAAGGAGAGATCACAGATGAATT
CTCAAACTGAAGATCATGCCTTGGCACCTGTGAGGAACACTATTCAACTCCCAACACAACCTTTGAATTC
AGAGGAGTGGGATAAACTTAAGGAAGATTTAAAAGAAAACACCGGAAAGACCAGTTTCGAAAGTTGGATC
ATTTCACAGATGGCTGGCTGTCATAGCTCTATAGATGTGGCTAAATCTCTGCTGGCATGGGTAGCAGCCA
AAAATAATGGTATTGTAAGTTACGATTTACTGGTCAAGTATTTGTATCTCTGTGTCTTTCATATGCAGAC
ATCTGAAGTTATTGATGTCTTTGAAATTATGAAAGCCAGATATAAGACTTTAGAACCTAGAGGTTACAGT
CTTCTCATCCGGGGATTGATCCATTCAGACAGATGGAGAGAAGCATTGTTGCTGTTAGAGGACATCAAAA
AAGTTATAACTCCTTCAAAAAAGAACTATAATGACTGTATCCAGGGAGCTCTCCTTCATCAAGATGTAAA
CACAGCTTGGAATTTATATCAGGAATTGCTAGGTCATGATATTGTTCCTATGTTGGAAACTTTAAAAGCT
TTCTTTGATTTTGGAAAAGACATAAAGGATGATAACTATTCAAATAAACTACTAGATATTCTTTCATATC
TAAGAAATAATCAGCTGTATCCAGGGGAGTCATTTGCACACAGTATAAAAACATGGTTTGAGAGTGTTCC
TGGAAAACAATGGAAA
